>Addgene plasmid #156978 | pD649-HAsp-NOTCH3(Trunc2)-Fc(DAPA)-AviTag-6xHis | depositor full sequence | sequence record 303065 | Full Sequence
TTTCAATATTATTGAAGCATTTATCAGGGTTATTGTCTCATGAGCGGATACATATTTGAATGTATTTAGA
AAAATAAACAAATAGGGGTCAGTGTTACAACCAATTAACCAATTCTGAACATTATCGCGAGCCCATTTAT
ACCTGAATATGGCTCATAACACCCCTTGCTCATGACCAAAATCCCTTAACGTGAGTTACGCGCGCGTCGT
TCCACTGAGCGTCAGACCCCGTAGAAAAGATCAAAGGATCTTCTTGAGATCCTTTTTTTCTGCGCGTAAT
CTGCTGCTTGCAAACAAAAAAACCACCGCTACCAGCGGTGGTTTGTTTGCCGGATCAAGAGCTACCAACT
CTTTTTCCGAAGGTAACTGGCTTCAGCAGAGCGCAGATACCAAATACTGTTCTTCTAGTGTAGCCGTAGT
TAGCCCACCACTTCAAGAACTCTGTAGCACCGCCTACATACCTCGCTCTGCTAATCCTGTTACCAGTGGC
TGCTGCCAGTGGCGATAAGTCGTGTCTTACCGGGTTGGACTCAAGACGATAGTTACCGGATAAGGCGCAG
CGGTCGGGCTGAACGGGGGGTTCGTGCACACAGCCCAGCTTGGAGCGAACGACCTACACCGAACTGAGAT
ACCTACAGCGTGAGCTATGAGAAAGCGCCACGCTTCCCGAAGGGAGAAAGGCGGACAGGTATCCGGTAAG
CGGCAGGGTCGGAACAGGAGAGCGCACGAGGGAGCTTCCAGGGGGAAACGCCTGGTATCTTTATAGTCCT
GTCGGGTTTCGCCACCTCTGACTTGAGCGTCGATTTTTGTGATGCTCGTCAGGGGGGCGGAGCCTATGGA
AAAACGCCAGCAACGCGGCCTTTTTACGGTTCCTGGCCTTTTGCTGGCCTTTTGCTCACATGTTCTTTCC
TGCGTTATCCCCTGATTCTGTGGATAACCGTATTACCGCCTTTGAGTGAGCTGATACCGCTCGCCGCAGC
CGAACGACCGAGCGCAGCGAGTCAGTGAGCGAGGAAGCGGAAGGCGAGAGTAGGGAACTGCCAGGCATCA
AACTAAGCAGAAGGCCCCTGACGGATGGCCTTTTTGCGTTTCTACAAACTCTTTCTGTGTTGTAAAACGA
CGGCCAGTCTTAAGCTCGGGCCCCCTGGGCGGTTCTGATAACGAGTAATCGTTAATCCGCAAATAACGTA
AAAACCCGCTTCGGCGGGTTTTTTTATGGGGGGAGTTTAGGGAAAGAGCATTTGTCAGAATATTTAAGGG
CGCCTGTCACTTTGCTTGATATATGAGAATTATTTAACCTTATAAATGAGAAAAAAGCAACGCACTTTAA
ATAAGATACGTTGCTTTTTCGATTGATGAACACCTATAATTAAACTATTCATCTATTATTTATGATTTTT
TGTATATACAATATTTCTAGTTTGTTAAAGAGAATTAAGAAAATAAATCTCGAAAATAATAAAGGGAAAA
TCAGTTTTTGATATCAAAATTATACATGTCAACGATAATACAAAATATAATACAAACTATAAGATGTTAT
CAGTATTTATTATCATTTAGAATAAATTTTGTGTCGCCCTTAATTGTGAGCGGATAACAATTACGAGCTT
CATGCACAGTGGCGTTGACTCAATATTGGCCATTAGCCATATTATTCATTGGTTATATAGCATAAATCAA
TATTGGCTATTGGCCATTGCATACGTTGTATCTATATCATAATATGTACATTTATATTGGCTCATGTCCA
ATATGACCGCCATGTTGGCATTGATTATTGACTAGTTATTAATAGTAATCAATTACGGGGTCATTAGTTC
ATAGCCCATATATGGAGTTCCGCGTTACATAACTTACGGTAAATGGCCCGCCTGGCTGACCGCCCAACGA
CCCCCGCCCATTGACGTCAATAATGACGTATGTTCCCATAGTAACGCCAATAGGGACTTTCCATTGACGT
CAATGGGTGGAGTATTTACGGTAAACTGCCCACTTGGCAGTACATCAAGTGTATCATATGCCAAGTACGC
CCCCTATTGACGTCAATGACGGTAAATGGCCCGCCTGGCATTATGCCCAGTACATGACCTTATGGGACTT
TCCTACTTGGCAGTACATCTACGTATTAGTCATCGCTATTACCATGGTGATGCGGTTTTGGCAGTACATC
AATGGGCGTGGATAGCGGTTTGACTCACGGGGATTTCCAAGTCTCCACCCCATTGACGTCAATGGGAGTT
TGTTTTGGCACCAAAATCAACGGGACTTTCCAAAATGTCGTAACAACTCCGCCCCATTGACGCAAATGGG
CGGTAGGCGTGTACGGTGGGAGGTCTATATAAGCAGAGCTCGTTTAGTGAACCGTCAGATCGCCTGGAGA
CGCCATCCACGCTGTTTTGACCTCCATAGAAGACACCGGGACCGATCCAGCCTCCGCGGCCGGGAACGGT
GCATTGGAACGCGGATTCCCCGTGCCAAGAGTGACGTAAGTACCGCCTATAGAGTCTATAGGCCCACCCC
CTTGGCTTCGTTAGAACGCGGCTACAATTAATACATAACCTTATGTATCATACACATACGATTTAGGTGA
CACTATAGAATAACATCCACTTTGCCTTTCTCTCCACAGGTGTCCACTCCCAGGTCCAACTGCACCTCGG
TTCTATCGAAAACGCGCCTGCTAGCGCCACCATGAAGACCATCATTGCCCTGAGCTACATCTTCTGCCTG
GTGTTCGCTGCGGCCGCCGCTCCTCCTTGTCTTGATGGATCTCCTTGCGCCAACGGCGGCAGATGTACAC
AGCTGCCTAGCAGAGAAGCCGCCTGCCTTTGTCCTCCTGGATGGGTTGGAGAGAGATGCCAGCTGGAAGA
TCCTTGCCACTCTGGCCCTTGTGCTGGCAGAGGCGTTTGTCAGAGTTCTGTGGTGGCCGGCACAGCCAGA
TTCAGCTGCAGATGCCCTAGAGGCTTCAGAGGCCCCGATTGCTCTCTGCCCGATCCTTGTCTGAGCAGCC
CATGTGCTCATGGCGCCAGATGTAGCGTGGGCCCTGATGGCAGATTCCTGTGCTCTTGTCCACCTGGCTA
CCAGGGCAGATCCTGCAGATCCGATGTGGACGAGTGTAGAGTGGGCGAGCCTTGTAGACACGGCGGCACC
TGTCTTAATACCCCTGGCAGCTTCCGGTGCCAGTGTCCTGCTGGATATACAGGCCCTCTGTGCGAGAATC
CTGCCGTGCCTTGTGCTCCATCTCCATGCAGAAATGGCGGCACATGCAGACAGAGCGGCGACCTGACATA
CGACTGTGCCTGTCTGCCTGGCTTCGAGGGCCAGAACTGCGAAGTGAACGTGGACGATTGCCCTGGCCAC
AGATGCCTGAATGGCGGAACTTGTGTGGACGGCGTGAACACCTACAACTGTCAGTGCCCTCCTGAGTGGA
CCGGCCAGTTCTGTACCGAGGATGTGGATGAATGCCAGCTCCAGCCTAACGCCTGCCACAACGGCGGAAC
CTGCTTTAACACACTCGGCGGCCACAGCTGCGTGTGTGTGAATGGATGGACAGGCGAGAGCTGCAGCCAG
AACATCGATGATTGTGCCACCGCCGTGTGCTTCCACGGCGCCACATGTCATGATAGAGTGGCCAGCTTCT
ACTGCGCCTGTCCTATGGGCAAGACCGGCCTGCTGTGTCACCTGGATGATGCCTGCGTGTCCAATCCATG
CCACGAGGACGCCATCTGCGACACAAACCCCGTGAATGGCAGAGCCATCTGCACCTGTCCTCCAGGCTTT
ACAGGCGGAGCCTGCGACCAGGATGTCGATGAGTGTAGCATCGGCGCCAATCCTTGCGAGCACCTGGGCA
GATGTGTGAATACCCAGGGCAGCTTTCTGTGTCAGTGCGGCAGGGGCTACACAGGCCCTAGATGTGAAAC
CGACGTGAACGAGTGCCTGAGCGGCCCCTGTAGAAATCAGGCCACCTGTCTGGACCGGATCGGCCAGTTT
ACCTGCATCTGCATGGCCGGCTTTACCGGCACATACTGCGAGGTGGACATCGACGAGTGCCAGTCTAGCC
CCTGTGTTAATGGCGGCGTGTGCAAGGACAGAGTGAACGGCTTCAGCTGTACATGCCCCTCTGGCTTCAG
CGGCTCTACCTGTCAGCTGGACGTTGACGAGTGTGCCAGCACTCCTTGTCGGAACGGCGCTAAGTGTGTG
GACCAGCCTGATGGCTACGAGTGCAGATGTGCCGAGGGCTTTGAGGGCACCCTGTGCGACAGAAATGTCG
ACGACTGCAGCCCCGATCCATGTCACCACGGAAGATGCGTGGACGGAATCGCCAGCTTTAGCTGTGCTTG
TGCCCCAGGCTACACCGGCACAAGATGCGAATCTCAGGTGGACGAATGCAGAAGCCAGCCTTGCAGGCAT
GGCGGCAAGTGTCTGGATCTGGTGGATAAGTACCTGTGTCGGTGCCCAAGCGGCACCACAGGCGTGAACT
GTGAAGTCAACATTGACGACTGCGCCTCTAATCCCTGCACCTTCGGCGTGTGTCGCGACGGCATCAACAG
ATACGATTGCGTGTGTCAGCCCGGCTTCACCGGACCTCTGTGCAACGTGGAAATCAATGAGTGCGCCAGC
TCTCCCTGCGGCGAAGGTGGAAGTTGTGTCGATGGCGAGAACGGCTTTCGGTGTCTGTGCCCACCTGGAT
CTCTGCCTCCACTGTGTCTGCCACCTTCTCACCCTTGCGCTCACGAGCCATGTTCTCACGGCATCTGCTA
TGATGCCCCTGGCGGCTTTAGATGCGTGTGCGAACCTGGATGGTCCGGGCCTAGATGTTCTCAGAGCCTG
GCTAGGGACGCCTGCGAGTCTCAACCTTGCAGAGCCGGTGGAACCTGTAGCTCTGATGGCATGGGCTTCC
ACTGCACATGCCCACCAGGTGTTCAGGGCAGACAGTGCGAACTGCTGAGCCCCTGCACACCTAATCCATG
CGAACACGGTGGCAGATGCGAGTCTGCTCCTGGACAACTGCCTGTGTGCAGCTGTCCCCAAGGATGGCAA
GGCCCCAGATGTCAAGGCGCGCCGGGCGGCGACAAGACCCACACCTGCCCCCCCTGCCCAGCTCCAGAAC
TGCTGGGAGGGCCTTCCGTGTTCCTGTTCCCCCCCAAGCCCAAGGACACCCTGATGATCAGCAGGACCCC
CGAGGTGACCTGCGTGGTGGTGGCCGTGTCCCACGAGGACCCAGAGGTGAAGTTCAACTGGTACGTGGAC
GGCGTGGAGGTGCACAACGCCAAGACCAAGCCCAGAGAGGAGCAGTACAACAGCACCTACAGGGTGGTGT
CCGTGCTGACCGTGCTGCACCAGGACTGGCTGAACGGCAAAGAATACAAGTGCAAAGTCTCCAACAAGGC
CCTGGCTGCCCCAATCGAAAAGACAATCAGCAAGGCCAAGGGCCAGCCACGGGAGCCCCAGGTGTACACC
CTGCCCCCCAGCCGGGAGGAGATGACCAAGAACCAGGTGTCCCTGACCTGTCTGGTGAAGGGCTTCTACC
CCAGCGATATCGCCGTGGAGTGGGAGAGCAACGGCCAGCCCGAGAACAACTACAAGACCACCCCCCCAGT
GCTGGACAGCGACGGCAGCTTCTTCCTGTACAGCAAGCTGACCGTGGACAAGTCCAGGTGGCAGCAGGGC
AACGTGTTCAGCTGCAGCGTGATGCACGAGGCCCTGCACAACCACTACACCCAGAAGTCCCTGAGCCTGA
GCCCCGGCGGCAGCGGTCTTAATGATATTTTCGAGGCTCAGAAGATTGAGTGGCATGAACACCACCACCA
TCACCACTAAGGCCGGCCTGTAGTCACTGGCACAACGCGTTACCCGGTAAGCCAATCGGGTATACACGGT
CGTCATACTGCAGACAGGGTTCTTCTACTTTGCAAGATAGTCTTGAGTAGTAAAATAAATAGATAGAGAA
AATCAGCCTCGACTGTGCCTTCTAGTTGCCAGCCATCTGTTGTTTGCCCCTCCCCCGTGCCTTCCTTGAC
CCTGGAAGGTGCCACTCCCACTGTCCTTTCCTAATAAAATGAGGAAATTGCATCACAACACTCAACCCTA
TCTCGGTCTATTCTTTTGATTTATAAGGGATTTTGCCGATTTCGGCCTATTGGTTAAAAAATGAGCTGAT
TTAACAAAAATTTAACGCGAATTAATTCTGTGGAATGTGTGTCAGTTAGGGTGTGGAAAGTCCCCAGGCT
CCCCAGCAGGCAGAAGTATGCAAAGCATGCATCTCAATTAGTCAGCAACCAGGTGTGGAAAGTCCCCAGG
CTCCCCAGCAGGCAGAAGTATGCAAAGCATGCATCTCAATTAGTCAGCAACCATAGTCCCGCCCCTAACT
CCGCCCATCCCGCCCCTAACTCCGCCCAGTTCCGCCCATTCTCCGCCCCATGGCTGACTAATTTTTTTTA
TTTATGCAGAGGCCGAGGCCGCCTCTGCCTCTGAGCTATTCCAGAAGTAGTGAGGAGGCTTTTTTGGAGG
CCTAGGCTTTTGCAAAAAGCTCCCGGGAGCTTGTATATCCATTTTCGGATCTGATCAGCACGTGTTGACA
ATTAATCATCGGCATAGTATATCGGCATAGTATAATACGACAAGGTGAGGAACTAAACCATGACCGAGTA
CAAGCCCACGGTGCGCCTCGCCACCCGCGACGACGTCCCCAGGGCCGTACGCACCCTCGCCGCCGCGTTC
GCCGACTACCCCGCCACGCGCCACACCGTCGATCCGGACCGCCACATCGAGCGGGTCACCGAGCTGCAAG
AACTCTTCCTCACGCGCGTCGGGCTCGACATCGGCAAGGTGTGGGTCGCGGACGACGGCGCCGCGGTGGC
GGTCTGGACCACGCCGGAGAGCGTCGAAGCGGGGGCGGTGTTCGCCGAGATCGGCCCGCGCATGGCCGAG
TTGAGCGGTTCCCGGCTGGCCGCGCAGCAACAGATGGAAGGCCTCCTGGCGCCGCACCGGCCCAAGGAGC
CCGCGTGGTTCCTGGCCACCGTCGGCGTCTCGCCCGACCACCAGGGCAAGGGTCTGGGCAGCGCCGTCGT
GCTCCCCGGAGTGGAGGCGGCCGAGCGCGCCGGGGTGCCCGCCTTCCTGGAGACATCCGCGCCCCGCAAC
CTCCCCTTCTACGAGCGGCTCGGCTTCACCGTCACCGCCGACGTCGAGGTGCCCGAAGGACCGCGCACCT
GGTGCATGACCCGCAAGCCCGGTGCCTGACACGTGCTACGAGATTTCGATTCCACCGCCGCCTTCTATGA
AAGGTTGGGCTTCGGAATCGTTTTCCGGGACGCCGGCTGGATGATCCTCCAGCGCGGGGATCTCATGCTG
GAGTTCTTCGCCCACCCCAACTTGTTTATTGCAGCTTATAATGGTTACAAATAAAGCAATAGCATCACAA
ATTTCACAAATAAAGCATTTTTTTCACTGCATTCTAGTTGTGGTTTGTCCAAACTCATCAATGTATCTTA
TCATGTCTGTATACCGTCGACCTCTAGCTAGAGCTTGGCGTAATCATGGTCATTACCAATGCTTAATCAG
TGAGGCACCTATCTCAGCGATCTGTCTATTTCGTTCATCCATAGTTGCCTGACTCCCCGTCGTGTAGATA
ACTACGATACGGGAGGGCTTACCATCTGGCCCCAGCGCTGCGATGATACCGCGAGAACCACGCTCACCGG
CTCCGGATTTATCAGCAATAAACCAGCCAGCCGGAAGGGCCGAGCGCAGAAGTGGTCCTGCAACTTTATC
CGCCTCCATCCAGTCTATTAATTGTTGCCGGGAAGCTAGAGTAAGTAGTTCGCCAGTTAATAGTTTGCGC
AACGTTGTTGCCATCGCTACAGGCATCGTGGTGTCACGCTCGTCGTTTGGTATGGCTTCATTCAGCTCCG
GTTCCCAACGATCAAGGCGAGTTACATGATCCCCCATGTTGTGCAAAAAAGCGGTTAGCTCCTTCGGTCC
TCCGATCGTTGTCAGAAGTAAGTTGGCCGCAGTGTTATCACTCATGGTTATGGCAGCACTGCATAATTCT
CTTACTGTCATGCCATCCGTAAGATGCTTTTCTGTGACTGGTGAGTACTCAACCAAGTCATTCTGAGAAT
AGTGTATGCGGCGACCGAGTTGCTCTTGCCCGGCGTCAATACGGGATAATACCGCGCCACATAGCAGAAC
TTTAAAAGTGCTCATCATTGGAAAACGTTCTTCGGGGCGAAAACTCTCAAGGATCTTACCGCTGTTGAGA
TCCAGTTCGATGTAACCCACTCGTGCACCCAACTGATCTTCAGCATCTTTTACTTTCACCAGCGTTTCTG
GGTGAGCAAAAACAGGAAGGCAAAATGCCGCAAAAAAGGGAATAAGGGCGACACGGAAATGTTGAATACT
CATATTCTTCCTT
Features (pLannotate 1.2.2; 21 found; start..end, strand, type, name):
    119..143     -  CDS            KanR (fragment): aminoglycoside phosphotransferase; aph(3')-Ia; confers resistance to kanamycin
    254..842     +  rep_origin     ori: high-copy-number ColE1/pMB1/pBR322/pUC origin of replication
   1067..1084    +  terminator     rrnB T2 terminator (fragment): transcription terminator T2 from the E. coli rrnB gene
   1109..1128    -  CDS            lacZα (fragment): LacZα fragment of β-galactosidase; lacZ fragment
   1584..1600    +  protein_bind   lac operator: The lac repressor binds to the lac operator to inhibit transcription in E. coli. This inhibition can be relieved by adding lactose or isopropyl-β-D-thiogalactopyranoside (IPTG). lac repressor encoded by lacI
   1843..2146    +  enhancer       CMV enhancer: human cytomegalovirus immediate early enhancer
   2147..2350    +  promoter       CMV promoter: human cytomegalovirus (CMV) immediate early promoter
   2486..2529    +  intron         CMV intron (fragment): modified intron A from human cytomegalovirus
   2581..2599    +  promoter       SP6 promoter: promoter for bacteriophage SP6 RNA polymerase
   2603..2640    +  CDS            IgH signal sequence (fragment): signal sequence from the mouse immunoglobulin heavy chain variable region
   2743..5016    +  CDS            NOTCH3 (fragment): NOTC3_HUMAN - Experimental evidence at protein level: Swiss-Prot protein existence level 1. Functions as a receptor for membrane-bound ligands Jagged1, Jagged2 and Delta1 to regulate cell-fate determination (PubMed:15350543). Upon ligand activation through the released notch intracellular domain (NICD) it forms a transcriptional activator complex with RBPJ/RBPSUH and activates genes of the enhancer of split locus. Affects the implementation of differentiation, proliferation and apoptotic programs (By similarity). From Homo sapiens (Human).
   5071..5748    +  CDS            IGHG1 (fragment): IGHG1_HUMAN - Experimental evidence at protein level: Swiss-Prot protein existence level 1. Constant region of immunoglobulin heavy chains. Immunoglobulins, also known as antibodies, are membrane-bound or secreted glycoproteins produced by B lymphocytes. In the recognition phase of humoral immunity, the membrane-bound immunoglobulins serve as receptors which, upon binding of a specific antigen, trigger the clonal expansion and differentiation of B lymphocytes into immunoglobulins- secreting plasma cells. Secreted immunoglobulins mediate the effector phase of humoral immunity, which results in
   5963..6074    +  polyA_signal   bGH poly(A) signal: bovine growth hormone polyadenylation signal
   6075..6183    +  rep_origin     f1 ori (fragment): f1 bacteriophage origin of replication; arrow indicates direction of (+) strand synthesis
   6197..6526    +  promoter       SV40 promoter: SV40 enhancer and early promoter
   6574..6621    +  promoter       EM7 promoter: synthetic bacterial promoter&nbsp
   6640..7239    +  CDS            PuroR (fragment): puromycin N-acetyltransferase; pac from Streptomyces; confers resistance to puromycin
   7249..7374    +  CDS            ble (fragment): BLE_KLEPN - Experimental evidence at protein level: Swiss-Prot protein existence level 1. Binding protein with a strong affinity to the bleomycin family of antibiotics. Binds to CL990; an antimitotic-antibiotic compound. From Klebsiella pneumoniae.
   7369..7490    +  polyA_signal   SV40 poly(A) signal: SV40 polyadenylation signal
   7543..8403    -  CDS            AmpR: β-lactamase; bla; confers resistance to ampicillin, carbenicillin, and related antibiotics
   8406..89      -  promoter       AmpR promoter (fragment) (across the origin): bla
