[The description below was written by a language model from this plasmid's Addgene catalogue record and pLannotate feature annotations shown in this document.]
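Description:
pD649-HAsp-NOTCH3(Trunc2)-Fc(DAPA)-AviTag-6xHis is a mammalian expression plasmid of about 8.4 kb, built on the pD649 backbone, that produces a secreted, Fc-fused fragment of the human NOTCH3 extracellular domain. It is propagated in E. coli as a high-copy plasmid through a ColE1/pUC-type origin and selected with ampicillin via the β-lactamase gene. The annotation also shows an SV40 early promoter/EM7 promoter cassette driving a puromycin N-acetyltransferase coding sequence with an SV40 poly(A) signal, which could allow puromycin selection in mammalian cells, although the record does not say it is used this way. Short KanR, lacZα, ble and f1 ori matches appear to be backbone remnants rather than functional elements.

Expression is driven by the CMV enhancer and immediate-early promoter, followed by a partial CMV intron A and an SP6 promoter that also serves as a sequencing primer site. The open reading frame starts with a secretion signal (named HAsp in the construct, though the annotation software matched part of it to an immunoglobulin heavy-chain signal sequence). It continues with a roughly 2.3 kb truncated portion of the NOTCH3 ectodomain ("Trunc2") cloned between retained NotI and AscI sites. This is fused to a human IgG1 Fc carrying the D265A and P329A (DAPA) substitutions, which are generally used to reduce Fc effector interactions. The C-terminal AviTag, a site for enzymatic biotinylation, and the 6xHis tag for metal-affinity purification are listed in the catalogue but were not annotated in the feature table. A bGH poly(A) signal ends the transcript. The plasmid belongs to a collection made for a human cell-surface protein interaction screen. The depositor notes that some members of that collection may carry an IS4-like transposase insertion upstream of the CMV promoter; no such element is annotated here.
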