Addgene plasmid #156978: pD649-HAsp-NOTCH3(Trunc2)-Fc(DAPA)-AviTag-6xHis
Purpose: Mammalian expression of cell-surface protein partial extracellular domain fused to Fc(DAPA)-Avi-6xHis. Protein is secreted from cells.
Depositing lab: Chris Garcia. Depositing organization: Stanford University. Publication: A Human IgSF Cell-Surface Interactome Reveals a Complex Network of Protein-Protein Interactions. Wojtowicz WM, Vielmetter J, Fernandes RA, Siepe DH, Eastman CL, Chisholm GB, Cox S, Klock H, Anderson PW, Rue SM, Miller JJ, Glaser SM, Bragstad ML, Vance J, Lam AW, Lesley SA, Zinn K, Garcia KC. Cell. 2020 Aug 20;182(4):1027-1043.e17. doi: 10.1016/j.cell.2020.07.025. PubMed 32822567.
Backbone
  Vector backbone: pD649
  Backbone size w/o insert (bp): 6106
  Vector type: Mammalian Expression
Growth in bacteria
  Bacterial resistance: Ampicillin, 100 μg/mL
  Growth temperature: 37°C
  Growth strain: DH5alpha
  Copy number: High Copy
Gene/Insert
  Gene/Insert name: NOTCH3 (alt name: NOTC3)
  Species: H. sapiens (human)
  Insert size (bp): 2307
  Mutation: Fc region of human IgG contains D265A and P329A mutations (DAPA)
  Entrez Gene: NOTCH3 (a.k.a. CADASIL, CADASIL1, CASIL, IMF2, LMNS)
  Promoter: CMV/SP6
  Tag / fusion protein: Fc(DAPA)-AviTag-6xHis (C terminal on backbone)
  Cloning method: Restriction Enzyme; 5′ cloning site GCGGCCGC (not destroyed); 3′ cloning site GGCGCGCC (not destroyed)
  Sequencing primers: 5′ ATTTAGGTGACACTATAG; 3′ CACGTACCAGTTGAACTTCACC
Resource information
  A portion of this plasmid was derived from a plasmid made by: synthesis by ThermoFisher
Terms and licenses: Academic/Nonprofit Terms; Industry Terms: Not Available to Industry
Depositor comments: Some plasmids in this collection may have an IS4-like element ISVsa5 family transposase upstream of the CMV promoter.
How to cite: pD649-HAsp-NOTCH3(Trunc2)-Fc(DAPA)-AviTag-6xHis was a gift from Chris Garcia (Addgene plasmid # 156978 ; http://n2t.net/addgene:156978 ; RRID:Addgene_156978)
