>Addgene plasmid #156978 | pD649-HAsp-NOTCH3(Trunc2)-Fc(DAPA)-AviTag-6xHis | depositor partial sequence | sequence record 303066 | insert (extracellular domain truncation)
GCTCCTCCTTGTCTTGATGGATCTCCTTGCGCCAACGGCGGCAGATGTACACAGCTGCCTAGCAGAGAAG
CCGCCTGCCTTTGTCCTCCTGGATGGGTTGGAGAGAGATGCCAGCTGGAAGATCCTTGCCACTCTGGCCC
TTGTGCTGGCAGAGGCGTTTGTCAGAGTTCTGTGGTGGCCGGCACAGCCAGATTCAGCTGCAGATGCCCT
AGAGGCTTCAGAGGCCCCGATTGCTCTCTGCCCGATCCTTGTCTGAGCAGCCCATGTGCTCATGGCGCCA
GATGTAGCGTGGGCCCTGATGGCAGATTCCTGTGCTCTTGTCCACCTGGCTACCAGGGCAGATCCTGCAG
ATCCGATGTGGACGAGTGTAGAGTGGGCGAGCCTTGTAGACACGGCGGCACCTGTCTTAATACCCCTGGC
AGCTTCCGGTGCCAGTGTCCTGCTGGATATACAGGCCCTCTGTGCGAGAATCCTGCCGTGCCTTGTGCTC
CATCTCCATGCAGAAATGGCGGCACATGCAGACAGAGCGGCGACCTGACATACGACTGTGCCTGTCTGCC
TGGCTTCGAGGGCCAGAACTGCGAAGTGAACGTGGACGATTGCCCTGGCCACAGATGCCTGAATGGCGGA
ACTTGTGTGGACGGCGTGAACACCTACAACTGTCAGTGCCCTCCTGAGTGGACCGGCCAGTTCTGTACCG
AGGATGTGGATGAATGCCAGCTCCAGCCTAACGCCTGCCACAACGGCGGAACCTGCTTTAACACACTCGG
CGGCCACAGCTGCGTGTGTGTGAATGGATGGACAGGCGAGAGCTGCAGCCAGAACATCGATGATTGTGCC
ACCGCCGTGTGCTTCCACGGCGCCACATGTCATGATAGAGTGGCCAGCTTCTACTGCGCCTGTCCTATGG
GCAAGACCGGCCTGCTGTGTCACCTGGATGATGCCTGCGTGTCCAATCCATGCCACGAGGACGCCATCTG
CGACACAAACCCCGTGAATGGCAGAGCCATCTGCACCTGTCCTCCAGGCTTTACAGGCGGAGCCTGCGAC
CAGGATGTCGATGAGTGTAGCATCGGCGCCAATCCTTGCGAGCACCTGGGCAGATGTGTGAATACCCAGG
GCAGCTTTCTGTGTCAGTGCGGCAGGGGCTACACAGGCCCTAGATGTGAAACCGACGTGAACGAGTGCCT
GAGCGGCCCCTGTAGAAATCAGGCCACCTGTCTGGACCGGATCGGCCAGTTTACCTGCATCTGCATGGCC
GGCTTTACCGGCACATACTGCGAGGTGGACATCGACGAGTGCCAGTCTAGCCCCTGTGTTAATGGCGGCG
TGTGCAAGGACAGAGTGAACGGCTTCAGCTGTACATGCCCCTCTGGCTTCAGCGGCTCTACCTGTCAGCT
GGACGTTGACGAGTGTGCCAGCACTCCTTGTCGGAACGGCGCTAAGTGTGTGGACCAGCCTGATGGCTAC
GAGTGCAGATGTGCCGAGGGCTTTGAGGGCACCCTGTGCGACAGAAATGTCGACGACTGCAGCCCCGATC
CATGTCACCACGGAAGATGCGTGGACGGAATCGCCAGCTTTAGCTGTGCTTGTGCCCCAGGCTACACCGG
CACAAGATGCGAATCTCAGGTGGACGAATGCAGAAGCCAGCCTTGCAGGCATGGCGGCAAGTGTCTGGAT
CTGGTGGATAAGTACCTGTGTCGGTGCCCAAGCGGCACCACAGGCGTGAACTGTGAAGTCAACATTGACG
ACTGCGCCTCTAATCCCTGCACCTTCGGCGTGTGTCGCGACGGCATCAACAGATACGATTGCGTGTGTCA
GCCCGGCTTCACCGGACCTCTGTGCAACGTGGAAATCAATGAGTGCGCCAGCTCTCCCTGCGGCGAAGGT
GGAAGTTGTGTCGATGGCGAGAACGGCTTTCGGTGTCTGTGCCCACCTGGATCTCTGCCTCCACTGTGTC
TGCCACCTTCTCACCCTTGCGCTCACGAGCCATGTTCTCACGGCATCTGCTATGATGCCCCTGGCGGCTT
TAGATGCGTGTGCGAACCTGGATGGTCCGGGCCTAGATGTTCTCAGAGCCTGGCTAGGGACGCCTGCGAG
TCTCAACCTTGCAGAGCCGGTGGAACCTGTAGCTCTGATGGCATGGGCTTCCACTGCACATGCCCACCAG
GTGTTCAGGGCAGACAGTGCGAACTGCTGAGCCCCTGCACACCTAATCCATGCGAACACGGTGGCAGATG
CGAGTCTGCTCCTGGACAACTGCCTGTGTGCAGCTGTCCCCAAGGATGGCAAGGCCCCAGATGTCAA
